Addgene plasmid #19482: pcDNA5/FRT/TO GFP HSPH3
Depositing lab: Harm Kampinga. Publication: Computational analysis of the human HSPH/HSPA/DNAJ family and cloning of a human HSPH/HSPA/DNAJ expression library. Hageman J, Kampinga HH. Cell Stress Chaperones. 2009 Jan;14(1):1-21. doi: 10.1007/s12192-008-0060-2. Epub 2008 Aug 7. PubMed 18686016.
Backbone
  Vector backbone: pcDNA5/FRT/TO
  Backbone manufacturer: Invitrogen
  Backbone size w/o insert (bp): 5137
  Vector type: Mammalian Expression
  Selectable markers: Hygromycin
Growth in bacteria
  Bacterial resistance: Ampicillin, 100 μg/mL
  Growth temperature: 37°C
  Growth strain: DH5alpha
  Copy number: High Copy
Gene/Insert
  Gene/Insert name: HSPH3 (alt name: HSPA4L, APG-1)
  Species: H. sapiens (human)
  Insert size (bp): 3278
  Entrez Gene: HSPA4L (a.k.a. APG-1, HSPH3, Osp94)
  Tag / fusion protein: GFP (N terminal on insert)
  Cloning method: Restriction Enzyme; 5′ cloning site EcoRV (not destroyed); 3′ cloning site NotI (not destroyed)
  Sequencing primers: 5′ LNCX; 3′ BGH-rev
Terms and licenses: Academic/Nonprofit Terms; Industry Terms: Not Available to Industry
Depositor comments: Part of the HSP110 gene family Disclaimer: For cloning the various HSP genes, the Stratagene reference RNA for cDNA synthesis was used and genes were amplified from this mixture that originates from 10 different cell lines from different somatic origin and ultimately coming from 10 different individuals. This strategy was used to maximize the chance for the presence of individual HSP transcripts. Users must be aware that this mixture thus represents 20 complete haploid genomes, meaning that for each individual gene there might be polymorphisms that could potentially have functional consequences. The library was sequence verified only for the presence of the correct gene.
How to cite: pcDNA5/FRT/TO GFP HSPH3 was a gift from Harm Kampinga (Addgene plasmid # 19482 ; http://n2t.net/addgene:19482 ; RRID:Addgene_19482)
