[The description below was written by a language model from this plasmid's Addgene catalogue record and pLannotate feature annotations shown in this document.]
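Description:
pcDNA5/FRT/TO GFP HSPH3 is a mammalian expression plasmid built on the Invitrogen pcDNA5/FRT/TO backbone, carrying human HSPH3 (also called HSPA4L, APG-1 or Osp94), a member of the HSP110 chaperone family, fused at its N-terminus to EGFP. The fusion was inserted between EcoRV and NotI sites. It sits downstream of the CMV immediate-early enhancer and promoter, and the bovine growth hormone polyadenylation signal follows it. Short tet-operator-containing hits annotated immediately after the CMV promoter correspond to the tet operator sites of the "TO" design. In cells expressing the Tet repressor, transcription is held off until tetracycline or doxycycline is added, whereas in cells lacking the repressor the promoter behaves constitutively.

Downstream of the expression cassette lie an FRT site and a hygromycin resistance coding sequence with an SV40 polyadenylation signal. The feature table shows no functional promoter directly in front of the hygromycin gene. This fits the Flp-In arrangement, in which FLP recombinase integrates the plasmid at a genomic FRT site in a suitable host line and hygromycin resistance is expressed only after correct integration, giving isogenic, single-site stable lines. The plasmid can also be used for transient transfection. In E. coli it is maintained through a high-copy ColE1/pUC-type origin with ampicillin selection. The f1 ori, ble, lacI and SV40 promoter hits are only fragments.

The construct belongs to a human HSPH/HSPA/DNAJ chaperone expression library, and the GFP tag allows the protein's localisation and expression to be followed. The depositor notes that inserts were amplified from a pooled reference RNA from several cell lines and verified only for gene identity, so polymorphisms may be present.
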