Features (pLannotate 1.2.2; 22 found; start..end, strand, type, name):
     12..728     +  CDS            EGFP: EGFP is a basic (constitutively fluorescent) green fluorescent protein published in 1996, derived from Aequorea victoria. It is reported to be a rapidly-maturing weak dimer with moderate acid sensitivity.
    771..3287    +  CDS            HSPA4L: HS74L_HUMAN - Also known as APG1, OSP94. Experimental evidence at protein level: Swiss-Prot protein existence level 1. Possesses chaperone activity in vitro where it inhibits aggregation of citrate synthase. From Homo sapiens (Human).
   3345..3569    +  polyA_signal   bGH poly(A) signal: bovine growth hormone polyadenylation signal
   3573..3594    +  promoter       SV40 promoter (fragment): SV40 enhancer and early promoter
   3615..3848    +  rep_origin     f1 ori (fragment) (sequence partly withheld): f1 bacteriophage origin of replication; arrow indicates direction of (+) strand synthesis
   3853..3900    +  protein_bind   FRT: FLP-mediated recombination occurs in the 8-bp core sequence TCTAGAAA (Turan and Bode, 2011). FLP recombinase from the Saccharomyces cerevisiae 2μ plasmid
   3908..4930    +  CDS            HygR: aminoglycoside phosphotransferase from E. coli; aph(4)-Ia; confers resistance to hygromycin
   4940..5065    +  CDS            ble (fragment): BLE_KLEPN - Experimental evidence at protein level: Swiss-Prot protein existence level 1. Binding protein with a strong affinity to the bleomycin family of antibiotics. Binds to CL990; an antimitotic-antibiotic compound. From Klebsiella pneumoniae.
   5060..5181    +  polyA_signal   SV40 poly(A) signal: SV40 polyadenylation signal
   5254..5270    -  protein_bind   lac operator: The lac repressor binds to the lac operator to inhibit transcription in E. coli. This inhibition can be relieved by adding lactose or isopropyl-β-D-thiogalactopyranoside (IPTG). lac repressor encoded by lacI
   5278..5308    -  promoter       lac promoter: promoter for the E. coli lac operon
   5323..5344    -  protein_bind   CAP binding site: CAP binding activates transcription in the presence of cAMP. E. coli catabolite activator protein
   5357..5449    -  CDS            lacI (fragment): lac repressor; lacI; The lac repressor binds to the lac operator to inhibit transcription in E. coli. This inhibition can be relieved by adding lactose or isopropyl-β-D-thiogalactopyranoside (IPTG).
   5632..6220    -  rep_origin     ori: high-copy-number ColE1/pMB1/pBR322/pUC origin of replication
   6391..7251    -  CDS            AmpR: β-lactamase; bla; confers resistance to ampicillin, carbenicillin, and related antibiotics
   7252..7356    -  promoter       AmpR promoter: bla
   7415..7467    -  misc_feature   bom (fragment): basis of mobility region from pBR322
   7622..8001    +  enhancer       CMV enhancer: human cytomegalovirus immediate early enhancer
   8002..8205    +  promoter       CMV promoter: human cytomegalovirus (CMV) immediate early promoter
   8207..8226    +  promoter       PLtetO-1 promoter (fragment): modified phage lambda PL promoter with tet operator sites (Lutz and Bujard, 1997)
   8228..8247    +  promoter       PLtetO-1 promoter (fragment): modified phage lambda PL promoter with tet operator sites (Lutz and Bujard, 1997)
   8255..8288    +  promoter       TRE3GV promoter (fragment): 3rd-generation Tet-responsive promoter that can be activated by binding of Tet-On® 3G, optimized for retroviral and lentiviral vectors
>Addgene plasmid #19482 | pcDNA5/FRT/TO GFP HSPH3 | depositor full sequence | sequence record 9118 | Author sequence
AGCTTGCCACCATGGTGAGCAAGGGCGAGGAGCTGTTCACCGGGGTGGTGCCCATCCTGGTCGAGCTGGA
CGGCGACGTAAACGGCCACAAGTTCAGCGTGTCCGGCGAGGGCGAGGGCGATGCCACCTACGGCAAGCTG
ACCCTGAAGTTCATCTGCACCACCGGCAAGCTGCCCGTGCCCTGGCCCACCCTCGTGACCACCCTGACCT
ACGGCGTGCAGTGCTTCAGCCGCTACCCCGACCACATGAAGCAGCACGACTTCTTCAAGTCCGCCATGCC
CGAAGGCTACGTCCAGGAGCGCACCATCTTCTTCAAGGACGACGGCAACTACAAGACCCGCGCCGAGGTG
AAGTTCGAGGGCGACACCCTGGTGAACCGCATCGAGCTGAAGGGCATCGACTTCAAGGAGGACGGCAACA
TCCTGGGGCACAAGCTGGAGTACAACTACAACAGCCACAACGTCTATATCATGGCCGACAAGCAGAAGAA
CGGCATCAAGGTGAACTTCAAGATCCGCCACAACATCGAGGACGGCAGCGTGCAGCTCGCCGACCACTAC
CAGCAGAACACCCCCATCGGCGACGGCCCCGTGCTGCTGCCCGACAACCACTACCTGAGCACCCAGTCCG
CCCTGAGCAAAGACCCCAACGAGAAGCGCGATCACATGGTCCTGCTGGAGTTCGTGACCGCCGCCGGGAT
CACTCTCGGCATGGACGAGCTGTACAAGGGATCCACTAGTCCAGTGTGGTGGAATTCTGCAGATATCACC
ATGTCTGTGGTTGGCATTGACCTCGGCTTTCTCAACTGCTACATTGCTGTCGCGAGAAGTGGCGGCATCG
AGACCATCGCCAATGAGTACAGCGACAGGTGTACCCCGGCCTGTATATCATTGGGATCAAGAACTCGAGC
CATTGGAAATGCAGCAAAGAGCCAGATAGTCACGAACGTAAGAAATACAATTCATGGCTTCAAAAAGCTT
CATGGGCGATCATTTGATGATCCCATTGTGCAAACTGAAAGGATCAGGCTTCCCTATGAACTGCAGAAAA
TGCCTAATGGAAGTGCAGGAGTTAAGGTGCGGTACTTAGAGGAAGAGAGACCTTTTGCAATTGAGCAAGT
TACTGGAATGCTGTTAGCCAAGCTTAAAGAGACTTCAGAAAATGCTTTGAAGAAACCAGTGGCTGACTGT
GTGATTTCAATTCCTAGCTTTTTTACTGATGCCGAGAGAAGATCTGTGATGGCTGCAGCCCAGGTTGCAG
GCTTAAATTGTTTAAGGTTGATGAATGAAACTACTGCAGTTGCACTGGCGTATGGAATTTATAAACAGGA
TCTTCCCCCATTAGATGAGAAACCAAGAAATGTAGTATTTATTGATATGGGACATTCTGCCTATCAGGTC
TTGGTTTGTGCTTTTAACAAAGGAAAACTTAAAGTCTTGGCTACTACCTTTGATCCATATTTGGGTGGCA
GGAACTTTGATGAGGCTTTAGTAGACTACTTCTGTGATGAGTTCAAGACCAAATATAAGATAAATGTGAA
AGAAAACTCTCGGGCCTTGTTGCGTTTATATCAGGAATGTGAAAAACTAAAGAAGCTAATGAGTGCAAAT
GCATCAGATCTTCCATTGAACATTGAGTGTTTCATGAATGACCTTGATGTTTCTAGTAAAATGAACAGGG
CTCAATTTGAACAACTGTGTGCTTCCCTTTTGGCCAGGGTTGAACCACCTTTAAAAGCAGTAATGGAACA
AGCTAACTTACAACGTGAAGACATTAGTAGTATAGAAATTGTAGGAGGAGCAACACGAATTCCTGCAGTG
AAAGAACAAATCACTAAATTCTTTCTTAAAGACATAAGTACCACATTAAATGCTGATGAAGCTGTTGCAA
GAGGATGTGCGTTACAGTGTGCGATTCTCTCACCAGCATTTAAAGTGCGTGAATTTTCCATAACAGACCT
TGTTCCCTATTCAATCACATTAAGGTGGAAGACCTCTTTTGAAGATGGAAGTGGGGAATGTGAAGTTTTC
TGTAAGAACCATCCTGCCCCATTCTCAAAAGTCATTACTTTCCACAAGAAGGAACCATTTGAACTAGAAG
CATTTTATACTAATTTACATGAAGTGCCTTATCCTGATGCAAGAATTGGGAGCTTCACTATTCAGAATGT
TTTTCCACAGTCTGATGGTGATAGTTCCAAAGTGAAGGTTAAAGTTCGTGTTAACATCCATGGAATCTTC
AGTGTGGCTAGCGCATCAGTAATTGAGAAGCAAAATTTGGAAGGCGATCACAGTGATGCTCCAATGGAGA
CAGAAACTTCATTTAAAAATGAAAACAAAGATAATATGGATAAAATGCAGGTTGATCAAGAAGAAGGGCA
TCAAAAATGTCATGCTGAACACACTCCAGAAGAGGAAATTGATCATACAGGAGCCAAAACAAAGTCAGCT
GTCTCAGACAAACAAGACCGATTAAATCAGACACTTAAAAAAGGAAAAGTCAAAAGTATTGATCTACCGA
TCCAGAGTAGCCTATGTAGACAACTAGGCCAAGATCTTCTCAACAGCTACATTGAAAATGAGGGGAAGAT
GATCATGCAAGATAAGTTAGAGAAAGAAAGAAATGATGCTAAGAATGCCGTTGAAGAATATGTATATGAT
TTTAGAGACAGGCTGGGCACTGTCTATGAAAAATTCATCACTCCAGAAGACTTGAGTAAACTGTCTGCAG
TATTGGAAGACACAGAAAATTGGCTTTATGAAGACGGAGAGGACCAACCTAAACAAGTTTATGTGGATAA
GCTTCAAGAACTAAAGAAATACGGCCAGCCTATTCAAATGAAGTACATGGAGCATGAAGAGAGACCAAAA
GCCTTAAATGACTTGGGAAAAAAGATCCAACTTGTCATGAAAGTGATAGAAGCTTATAGAAACAAGGATG
AAAGATATGATCATCTGGATCCTACTGAAATGGAAAAGGTTGAAAAATGTATCAGTGATGCCATGAGTTG
GCTGAATAGTAAGATGAATGCACAGAACAAACTAAGTCTCACTCAAGATCCTGTGGTAAAAGTTTCAGAA
ATAGTAGCAAAGTCAAAGGAACTGGATAATTTCTGTAACCCCATCATTTACAAGCCCAAACCAAAAGCAG
AAGTTCCTGAAGACAAACCAAAAGCTAATAGTGAACACAATGGCCCAATGGATGGACAGAGTGGAACTGA
AACTAAATCAGATTCAACAAAAGACAGCTCACAGCATACTAAATCCTCTGGAGAGATGGAAGTGGACTAA
GTCTGCGGCCGCTCGAGTCTAGAGGGCCCGTTTAAACCCGCTGATCAGCCTCGACTGTGCCTTCTAGTTG
CCAGCCATCTGTTGTTTGCCCCTCCCCCGTGCCTTCCTTGACCCTGGAAGGTGCCACTCCCACTGTCCTT
TCCTAATAAAATGAGGAAATTGCATCGCATTGTCTGAGTAGGTGTCATTCTATTCTGGGGGGTGGGGTGG
GGCAGGACAGCAAGGGGGAGGATTGGGAAGACAATAGCAGGCATGCTGGGGATGCGGTGGGCTCTATGGC
TTCTGAGGCGGAAAGAACCAGCTGGGGCTCTAGGGGGTATCCCC
[124 nt withheld, positions 3615-3738]
C
[91 nt withheld, positions 3740-3830]
AGGGTGATGGTTCACGTACCTAGAAGTTCCTATTCCGAAGTTCCTATTCTCTAGAAAGTATAGGAACTTC
CTTGGCCAAAAAGCCTGAACTCACCGCGACGTCTGTCGAGAAGTTTCTGATCGAAAAGTTCGACAGCGTC
TCCGACCTGATGCAGCTCTCGGAGGGCGAAGAATCTCGTGCTTTCAGCTTCGATGTAGGAGGGCGTGGAT
ATGTCCTGCGGGTAAATAGCTGCGCCGATGGTTTCTACAAAGATCGTTATGTTTATCGGCACTTTGCATC
GGCCGCGCTCCCGATTCCGGAAGTGCTTGACATTGGGGAATTCAGCGAGAGCCTGACCTATTGCATCTCC
CGCCGTGCACAGGGTGTCACGTTGCAAGACCTGCCTGAAACCGAACTGCCCGCTGTTCTGCAGCCGGTCG
CGGAGGCCATGGATGCGATCGCTGCGGCCGATCTTAGCCAGACGAGCGGGTTCGGCCCATTCGGACCGCA
AGGAATCGGTCAATACACTACATGGCGTGATTTCATATGCGCGATTGCTGATCCCCATGTGTATCACTGG
CAAACTGTGATGGACGACACCGTCAGTGCGTCCGTCGCGCAGGCTCTCGATGAGCTGATGCTTTGGGCCG
AGGACTGCCCCGAAGTCCGGCACCTCGTGCACGCGGATTTCGGCTCCAACAATGTCCTGACGGACAATGG
CCGCATAACAGCGGTCATTGACTGGAGCGAGGCGATGTTCGGGGATTCCCAATACGAGGTCGCCAACATC
TTCTTCTGGAGGCCGTGGTTGGCTTGTATGGAGCAGCAGACGCGCTACTTCGAGCGGAGGCATCCGGAGC
TTGCAGGATCGCCGCGGCTCCGGGCGTATATGCTCCGCATTGGTCTTGACCAACTCTATCAGAGCTTGGT
TGACGGCAATTTCGATGATGCAGCTTGGGCGCAGGGTCGATGCGACGCAATCGTCCGATCCGGAGCCGGG
ACTGTCGGGCGTACACAAATCGCCCGCAGAAGCGCGGCCGTCTGGACCGATGGCTGTGTAGAAGTACTCG
CCGATAGTGGAAACCGACGCCCCAGCACTCGTCCGAGGGCAAAGGAATAGCACGTACTACGAGATTTCGA
TTCCACCGCCGCCTTCTATGAAAGGTTGGGCTTCGGAATCGTTTTCCGGGACGCCGGCTGGATGATCCTC
CAGCGCGGGGATCTCATGCTGGAGTTCTTCGCCCACCCCAACTTGTTTATTGCAGCTTATAATGGTTACA
AATAAAGCAATAGCATCACAAATTTCACAAATAAAGCATTTTTTTCACTGCATTCTAGTTGTGGTTTGTC
CAAACTCATCAATGTATCTTATCATGTCTGTATACCGTCGACCTCTAGCTAGAGCTTGGCGTAATCATGG
TCATAGCTGTTTCCTGTGTGAAATTGTTATCCGCTCACAATTCCACACAACATACGAGCCGGAAGCATAA
AGTGTAAAGCCTGGGGTGCCTAATGAGTGAGCTAACTCACATTAATTGCGTTGCGCTCACTGCCCGCTTT
CCAGTCGGGAAACCTGTCGTGCCAGCTGCATTAATGAATCGGCCAACGCGCGGGGAGAGGCGGTTTGCGT
ATTGGGCGCTCTTCCGCTTCCTCGCTCACTGACTCGCTGCGCTCGGTCGTTCGGCTGCGGCGAGCGGTAT
CAGCTCACTCAAAGGCGGTAATACGGTTATCCACAGAATCAGGGGATAACGCAGGAAAGAACATGTGAGC
AAAAGGCCAGCAAAAGGCCAGGAACCGTAAAAAGGCCGCGTTGCTGGCGTTTTTCCATAGGCTCCGCCCC
CCTGACGAGCATCACAAAAATCGACGCTCAAGTCAGAGGTGGCGAAACCCGACAGGACTATAAAGATACC
AGGCGTTTCCCCCTGGAAGCTCCCTCGTGCGCTCTCCTGTTCCGACCCTGCCGCTTACCGGATACCTGTC
CGCCTTTCTCCCTTCGGGAAGCGTGGCGCTTTCTCATAGCTCACGCTGTAGGTATCTCAGTTCGGTGTAG
GTCGTTCGCTCCAAGCTGGGCTGTGTGCACGAACCCCCCGTTCAGCCCGACCGCTGCGCCTTATCCGGTA
ACTATCGTCTTGAGTCCAACCCGGTAAGACACGACTTATCGCCACTGGCAGCAGCCACTGGTAACAGGAT
TAGCAGAGCGAGGTATGTAGGCGGTGCTACAGAGTTCTTGAAGTGGTGGCCTAACTACGGCTACACTAGA
AGAACAGTATTTGGTATCTGCGCTCTGCTGAAGCCAGTTACCTTCGGAAAAAGAGTTGGTAGCTCTTGAT
CCGGCAAACAAACCACCGCTGGTAGCGGTGGTTTTTTTGTTTGCAAGCAGCAGATTACGCGCAGAAAAAA
AGGATCTCAAGAAGATCCTTTGATCTTTTCTACGGGGTCTGACGCTCAGTGGAACGAAAACTCACGTTAA
GGGATTTTGGTCATGAGATTATCAAAAAGGATCTTCACCTAGATCCTTTTAAATTAAAAATGAAGTTTTA
AATCAATCTAAAGTATATATGAGTAAACTTGGTCTGACAGTTACCAATGCTTAATCAGTGAGGCACCTAT
CTCAGCGATCTGTCTATTTCGTTCATCCATAGTTGCCTGACTCCCCGTCGTGTAGATAACTACGATACGG
GAGGGCTTACCATCTGGCCCCAGTGCTGCAATGATACCGCGAGACCCACGCTCACCGGCTCCAGATTTAT
CAGCAATAAACCAGCCAGCCGGAAGGGCCGAGCGCAGAAGTGGTCCTGCAACTTTATCCGCCTCCATCCA
GTCTATTAATTGTTGCCGGGAAGCTAGAGTAAGTAGTTCGCCAGTTAATAGTTTGCGCAACGTTGTTGCC
ATTGCTACAGGCATCGTGGTGTCACGCTCGTCGTTTGGTATGGCTTCATTCAGCTCCGGTTCCCAACGAT
CAAGGCGAGTTACATGATCCCCCATGTTGTGCAAAAAAGCGGTTAGCTCCTTCGGTCCTCCGATCGTTGT
CAGAAGTAAGTTGGCCGCAGTGTTATCACTCATGGTTATGGCAGCACTGCATAATTCTCTTACTGTCATG
CCATCCGTAAGATGCTTTTCTGTGACTGGTGAGTACTCAACCAAGTCATTCTGAGAATAGTGTATGCGGC
GACCGAGTTGCTCTTGCCCGGCGTCAATACGGGATAATACCGCGCCACATAGCAGAACTTTAAAAGTGCT
CATCATTGGAAAACGTTCTTCGGGGCGAAAACTCTCAAGGATCTTACCGCTGTTGAGATCCAGTTCGATG
TAACCCACTCGTGCACCCAACTGATCTTCAGCATCTTTTACTTTCACCAGCGTTTCTGGGTGAGCAAAAA
CAGGAAGGCAAAATGCCGCAAAAAAGGGAATAAGGGCGACACGGAAATGTTGAATACTCATACTCTTCCT
TTTTCAATATTATTGAAGCATTTATCAGGGTTATTGTCTCATGAGCGGATACATATTTGAATGTATTTAG
AAAAATAAACAAATAGGGGTTCCGCGCACATTTCCCCGAAAAGTGCCACCTGACGTCGACGGATCGGGAG
ATCTCCCGATCCCCTATGGTGCACTCTCAGTACAATCTGCTCTGATGCCGCATAGTTAAGCCAGTATCTG
CTCCCTGCTTGTGTGTTGGAGGTCGCTGAGTAGTGCGCGAGCAAAATTTAAGCTACAACAAGGCAAGGCT
TGACCGACAATTGCATGAAGAATCTGCTTAGGGTTAGGCGTTTTGCGCTGCTTCGCGATGTACGGGCCAG
ATATACGCGTTGACATTGATTATTGACTAGTTATTAATAGTAATCAATTACGGGGTCATTAGTTCATAGC
CCATATATGGAGTTCCGCGTTACATAACTTACGGTAAATGGCCCGCCTGGCTGACCGCCCAACGACCCCC
GCCCATTGACGTCAATAATGACGTATGTTCCCATAGTAACGCCAATAGGGACTTTCCATTGACGTCAATG
GGTGGAGTATTTACGGTAAACTGCCCACTTGGCAGTACATCAAGTGTATCATATGCCAAGTACGCCCCCT
ATTGACGTCAATGACGGTAAATGGCCCGCCTGGCATTATGCCCAGTACATGACCTTATGGGACTTTCCTA
CTTGGCAGTACATCTACGTATTAGTCATCGCTATTACCATGGTGATGCGGTTTTGGCAGTACATCAATGG
GCGTGGATAGCGGTTTGACTCACGGGGATTTCCAAGTCTCCACCCCATTGACGTCAATGGGAGTTTGTTT
TGGCACCAAAATCAACGGGACTTTCCAAAATGTCGTAACAACTCCGCCCCATTGACGCAAATGGGCGGTA
GGCGTGTACGGTGGGAGGTCTATATAAGCAGAGCTCTCCCTATCAGTGATAGAGATCTCCCTATCAGTGA
TAGAGATCGTCGACGAGCTCGTTTAGTGAACCGTCAGATCGCCTGGAGACGCCATCCACGCTGTTTTGAC
CTCCATAGAAGACACCGGGACCGATCCAGCCTCCGGACTCTAGCGTTTAAACTTA
