>Addgene plasmid #19482 | pcDNA5/FRT/TO GFP HSPH3 | addgene partial sequence | sequence record 25259 | 19482 with EGFP-C
TCGGNNTGGACGAGCTGTACNAGGGATCCACTAGTCCAGTGTGGTGGAATTCTGCAGATATCACCATGTC
TGTGGTTGGCATTGACCTCGGCTTTCTCAACTGCTGCATTGCTGTCGCGAGAAGTGGCGGCATCGAGACC
ATCGCCAATGAGTACAGCGACAGGTGTACCCCGGCCTGTATATCATTGGGATCAAGAACTCGAGCCATTG
GAAATGCAGCAAAGAGCCAGATAGTCACGAACGTAAGAAATACAATTCATGGCTTCAAAAAGCTTCATGG
GCGATCATTTGATGATCCCATTGTGCAAACTGAAAGGATCAGGCTTCCCTATGAACTGCAGAAAATGCCT
AATGGAAGTGCAGGAGTTAAGGTGCGGTACTTAGAGGAAGAGAGACCTTTTGCAATTGAGCAAGTTACTG
GAATGCTGTTAGCCAAGCTTAAAGAGACTTCAGAAAATGCTTTGAAGAAACCAGTGGCTGACTGTGTGAT
TTCAATTCCTAGCTTTTTTACTGATGCCGAGAGAAGATCTGTGATGGCTGCAGCCCAGGTTGCAGGCTTA
AATTGTTTAAGGTTGATGAATGAAACTACTGCAGTTGCACTGGCGTATGGAATTTATAAACAGGATCTTC
CCCCATTAGATGA
